>Addgene plasmid #233824 | pRO176 | addgene full sequence | sequence record 469331 | Addgene NGS Result
TCGGTCTCATATGCCCAAGAAGAAGCGTAAAGTGCCGGCGGATGCTCTAGACGATTTCGATCTGGATATG
CTACCAGCCGATGCTCTTGACGACTTCGACTTAGACATGCTACCGGCCGACGCTCTAGATGACTTCGACT
TAGACATGCTCGGTTCTTGAGACCAGACCAATAAAAAACGCCCGGCGGCAACCGAGCGTTCTGAACAAAT
CCAGATGGAGTTCTGAGGTCATTACTGGATCTATCAACAGGAGTCCAAGCGAGCTCGATATCAAATTACG
CCCCGCCCTGCCACTCATCGCAGTACTGTTGTAATTCATTAAGCATTCTGCCGACATGGAAGCCATCACA
AACGGCATGATGAACCTGAATCGCCAGCGGCATCAGCACCTTGTCGCCTTGCGTATAATATTTGCCCATG
GTGAAAACGGGGGCGAAGAAGTTGTCCATATTGGCCACGTTTAAATCAAAACTGGTGAAACTCACCCAGG
GATTGGCTGAAACGAAAAACATATTCTCAATAAACCCTTTAGGGAAATAGGCCAGGTTTTCACCGTAACA
CGCCACATCTTGCGAATATATGTGTAGAAACTGCCGGAAATCGTCGTGGTATTCACTCCAGAGCGATGAA
AACGTTTCAGTTTGCTCATGGAAAACGGTGTAACAAGGGTGAACACTATCCCATATCACCAGCTCACCGT
CTTTCATTGCCATACGAAATTCCGGATGAGCATTCATCAGGCGGGCAAGAATGTGAATAAAGGCCGGATA
AAACTTGTGCTTATTTTTCTTTACGGTCTTTAAAAAGGCCGTAATATCCAGCTGAACGGTCTGGTTATAG
GTACATTGAGCAACTGACTGAAATGCCTCAAAATGTTCTTTACGATGCCATTGGGATATATCAACGGTGG
TATATCCAGTGATTTTTTTCTCCATTTTAGCTTCCTTAGCTCCTGAAAATCTCGATAACTCAAAAAATAC
GCCCGGTAGTGATCTTATTTCATTATGGTGAAAGTTGGAACCTCTTACGTGCCCGATCAATCATGACCAA
AATCCCTTAACGTGAGTTTTCGTTCCACTGAGCGTCAGACCCCGTAGAAAAGATCAAAGGATCTTCTTGA
GATCCTTTTTTTCTGCGCGTAATCTGCTGCTTGCAAACAAAAAAACCACCGCTACCAGCGGTGGTTTGTT
TGCCGGATCAAGAGCTACCAACTCTTTTTCCGAAGGTAACTGGCTTCAGCAGAGCGCAGATACCAAATAC
TGTTCTTCTAGTGTAGCCGTAGTTAGGCCACCACTTCAAGAACTCTGTAGCACCGCCTACATACCTCGCT
CTGCTAATCCTGTTACCAGTGGCTGCTGCCAGTGGCGATAAGTCGTGTCTTACCGGGTTGGACTCAAGAC
GATAGTTACCGGATAAGGCGCAGCGGTCGGGCTGAACGGGGGGTTCGTGCACACAGCCCAGCTTGGAGCG
AACGACCTACACCGAACTGAGATACCTACAGCGTGAGCTATGAGAAAGCGCCACGCTTCCCGAAGGGAGA
AAGGCGGACAGGTATCCGGTAAGCGGCAGGGTCGGAACAGGAGAGCGCACGAGGGAGCTTCCAGGGGGAA
ACGCCTGGTATCTTTATAGTCCTGTCGGGTTTCGCCACCTCTGACTTGAGCGTCGATTTTTGTGATGCTC
GTCAGGGGGGCGGAGCCTATGGAAAAACGCCAGCAACGCGGCCTTTTTACGGTTCCTGGCCTTTTGCTGG
CCTTTTGCTCACATGTTCTTTCCTGCGTTATCCCCTGATTCTGTGGATAACCGTAG
Features (pLannotate 1.2.2; 5 found; start..end, strand, type, name):
     47..66      +  CDS            VP16 AD (fragment): transcriptional activation domain of herpes simplex virus protein VP16 (Triezenberg et al., 1988; Cousens et al., 1989); UL48
    171..205     -  terminator     lambda t0 terminator: minimal transcription terminator from phage lambda (Scholtissek and Grosse, 1987)
    279..935     -  CDS            cat: CAT_ECOLX - Experimental evidence at protein level: Swiss-Prot protein existence level 1. This enzyme is an effector of chloramphenicol resistance in bacteria. From Escherichia coli. This protein is used as a marker in many commonly used cloning vectors, such as pACYC184.
    936..1033    -  promoter       cat promoter: promoter of the E. coli cat gene encoding chloramphenicol acetyltransferase
   1117..1705    +  rep_origin     ori: high-copy-number ColE1/pMB1/pBR322/pUC origin of replication
