[The description below was written by a language model from this plasmid's Addgene catalogue record and pLannotate feature annotations shown in this document.]
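Description:
pRO176 is a small (about 1.8 kb) part plasmid from a MoClo Yeast Toolkit (YTK)-compatible collection, built in the pYTK001 part-entry backbone by Golden Gate cloning. It is not an expression vector in its own right. It stores a single standardized part, a type 3A module, which in the YTK scheme occupies the N-terminal portion of a coding sequence and is joined in frame to a downstream type 3B part during assembly. The plasmid is maintained in E. coli at high copy through a ColE1/pUC-type origin and is selected with chloramphenicol via the cat gene, which is driven by its native promoter and followed by a lambda t0 terminator. The feature table shows no yeast origin, yeast marker, promoter or terminator, consistent with a storage vector whose part is meant to be released and combined with other toolkit parts.

The insert is NLS-VP48, catalogued under activation domains. It combines a nuclear localization signal with a transcriptional activation module derived from the herpes simplex virus VP16 activation domain. The automated annotation detects only one short VP16 AD fragment and does not mark the NLS or the rest of the insert, so the exact architecture of the VP48 element (for example, whether it consists of repeated minimal VP16 motifs) is not spelled out in the record.

The part is intended for building synthetic transcription factors in S. cerevisiae. Fused to a DNA-binding or ligand-responsive domain, it supplies nuclear targeting and activation, supporting the inducible, tunable promoter systems that the associated collection was designed to provide.
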