Addgene plasmid #233824: pRO176
Purpose: MoClo-YTK; type3A; Activation domains; NLS-VP48
Depositing lab: Jeff Hasty. Depositing organization: University of California, San Diego (UCSD). Publication: A Standardized Set of MoClo-Compatible Inducible Promoter Systems for Tunable Gene Expression in Yeast. O'Laughlin R, Tran Q, Lezia A, Ngamkanjanarat W, Emmanuele P, Hao N, Hasty J. ACS Synth Biol. 2024 Jan 19;13(1):85-102. doi: 10.1021/acssynbio.3c00184. Epub 2023 Dec 11. PubMed 38079574.
Backbone
  Vector backbone: pYTK001
  Vector type: Yeast Expression
Growth in bacteria
  Bacterial resistance: Chloramphenicol, 25 μg/mL
  Growth temperature: 37°C
  Growth strain: DH5alpha
  Copy number: High Copy
Gene/Insert
  Gene/Insert name: NLS-VP48
  Species: S. cerevisiae (budding yeast)
  Cloning method: Golden Gate
Terms and licenses: Academic/Nonprofit Terms; Industry Terms: Not Available to Industry
How to cite: pRO176 was a gift from Jeff Hasty (Addgene plasmid # 233824 ; http://n2t.net/addgene:233824 ; RRID:Addgene_233824)
